>Addgene plasmid #103484 | LSB-hsa-miR-365b-3p | depositor full sequence | sequence record 196017 | Full Sequence
AATTGAGGGGATAACGCAGGAAAGAACATGTGAGCAAAAGGCCAGCAAAAGGCCAGGAACCGTAAAAAGG
CCGCGTTGCTGGCGTTTTTCCATAGGCTCCGCCCCCCTGACGAGCATCACAAAAATCGACGCTCAAGTCA
GAGGTGGCGAAACCCGACAGGACTATAAAGATACCAGGCGTTTCCCCCTGGAAGCTCCCTCGTGCGCTCT
CCTGTTCCGACCCTGCCGCTTACCGGATACCTGTCCGCCTTTCTCCCTTCGGGAAGCGTGGCGCTTTCTC
ATAGCTCACGCTGTAGGTATCTCAGTTCGGTGTAGGTCGTTCGCTCCAAGCTGGGCTGTGTGCACGAACC
CCCCGTTCAGCCCGACCGCTGCGCCTTATCCGGTAACTATCGTCTTGAGTCCAACCCGGTAAGACACGAC
TTATCGCCACTGGCAGCAGCCACTGGTAACAGGATTAGCAGAGCGAGGTATGTAGGCGGTGCTACAGAGT
TCTTGAAGTGGTGGCCTAACTACGGCTACACTAGAAGAACAGTATTTGGTATCTGCGCTCTGCTGAAGCC
AGTTACCTTCGGAAAAAGAGTTGGTAGCTCTTGATCCGGCAAACAAACCACCGCTGGTAGCGGTGGTTTT
TTTGTTTGCAAGCAGCAGATTACGCGCAGAAAAAAAGGATCTCAAGAAGATCCTTTGATCTTTTCTACGG
GGTCTGACGCTCAGTGGAACGAAAACTCACGTTAAGGGATTTTGGTCATGAGATTATCAAAAAGGATCTT
CACCTAGATCCTTTTAAATTAAAAATGAAGTTTTAAATCAATCTAAAGTATATATGAGTAAACTTGGTCT
GACAGTTACCAATGCTTAATCAGTGAGGCACCTATCTCAGCGATCTGTCTATTTCGTTCATCCATAGTTG
CCTGACTCCCCGTCGTGTAGATAACTACGATACGGGAGGGCTTACCATCTGGCCCCAGTGCTGCAATGAT
ACCGCGAGAACCACGCTCACCGGCTCCAGATTTATCAGCAATAAACCAGCCAGCCGGAAGGGCCGAGCGC
AGAAGTGGTCCTGCAACTTTATCCGCCTCCATCCAGTCTATTAATTGTTGCCGGGAAGCTAGAGTAAGTA
GTTCGCCAGTTAATAGTTTGCGCAACGTTGTTGCCATTGCTACAGGCATCGTGGTGTCACGCTCGTCGTT
TGGTATGGCTTCATTCAGCTCCGGTTCCCAACGATCAAGGCGAGTTACATGATCCCCCATGTTGTGCAAA
AAAGCGGTTAGCTCCTTCGGTCCTCCGATCGTTGTCAGAAGTAAGTTGGCCGCAGTGTTATCACTCATGG
TTATGGCAGCACTGCATAATTCTCTTACTGTCATGCCATCCGTAAGATGCTTTTCTGTGACTGGTGAGTA
CTCAACCAAGTCATTCTGAGAATAGTGTATGCGGCGACCGAGTTGCTCTTGCCCGGCGTCAATACGGGAT
AATACCGCGCCACATAGCAGAACTTTAAAAGTGCTCATCATTGGAAAACGTTCTTCGGGGCGAAAACTCT
CAAGGATCTTACCGCTGTTGAGATCCAGTTCGATGTAACCCACTCGTGCACCCAACTGATCTTCAGCATC
TTTTACTTTCACCAGCGTTTCTGGGTGAGCAAAAACAGGAAGGCAAAATGCCGCAAAAAAGGGAATAAGG
GCGACACGGAAATGTTGAATACTCATACTCTTCCTTTTTCAATATTATTGAAGCATTTATCAGGGTTATT
GTCTCATGAGCGGATACATATTTGAATGTAGCTCCGAATTTCTCGAGGGCTTGTCGACGACGGCGGTCTC
CGTCGTCAGGATCATGAATTCGACCCGCCTGCCACCATGACCGAGTACAAGCCCACGGTGCGCCTCGCCA
CCCGCGACGACGTCCCCCGGGCCGTACGCACCCTCGCCGCCGCGTTCGCCGACTACCCCGCCACGCGCCA
CACCGTCGACCCGGACCGCCACATCGAGCGGGTCACCGAGCTGCAAGAACTCTTCCTCACGCGCGTCGGG
CTCGACATCGGCAAGGTGTGGGTCGCGGACGACGGCGCCGCGGTGGCGGTCTGGACCACGCCGGAGAGCG
TCGAAGCGGGGGCGGTGTTCGCCGAGATCGGCCCGCGCATGGCCGAGTTGAGCGGTTCCCGGCTGGCCGC
GCAGCAACAGATGGAAGGCCTCCTGGCGCCGCACCGGCCCAAGGAGCCCGCGTGGTTCCTGGCCACCGTC
GGCGTCTCGCCCGACCACCAGGGCAAGGGTCTGGGCAGCGCCGTCGTGCTCCCCGGAGTGGAGGCGGCCG
AGCGCGCCGGGGTGCCCGCCTTCCTGGAGACATCCGCGCCCCGCAACCTCCCCTTCTACGAGCGGCTCGG
CTTCACCGTCACCGCCGACGTCGAGGTGCCCGAAGGACCGCGCACCTGGTGCATGACCCGCAAGCCCGGT
GCCTGATACGCGTGAATTCACTCCTCAGGTGCAGGCTGCCTATCAGAAGGTGGTGGCTGGTGTGGCCAAT
GCCCTGGCTCACAAATACCACTGAGATCTTTTTCCCTCTGCCAAAAATTATGGGGACATCATGAAGCCCC
TTGAGCATCTGACTTCTGGCTAATAAAGGAAATTTATTTTCATTGCAATAGTGTGTTGGAATTTTTTGTG
TCTCTCACTCGGAAGGACATATGGGAGGGCAAATCATTTAAAACATCAGAATGAGTATTTGGTTTAGAGT
TTGGCAACATATGCCCATATGCTGGCTGCCATGAACAAAGGTTGGCTATAAAGAGGTCATCAGTATATGA
AACAGCCCCCTGCTGTCCATTCCTTATTCCATAGAAAAGCCTTGACTTGAGGTTAGATTTTTTTTATATT
TTGTTTTGTGTTATTTTTTTCTTTAACATCCCTAAAATTTTCCTTACATGTTTTACTAGCCAGATTTTTC
CTCCTCTCCTGACTACTCCCAGTCATAGCTGTCCCTCTTCTCTTATGGAGATCCCTCGACCTGCAGCCCA
AGCTTGAATTCTCTAGAATTACCCTGTTATCCCTATGCTTGGTTTACCGAGCTCTTATTGGTTTTCAAAC
TTCATTGACTGTGCCCAACGCGCCTGGGAGCTCACGGGGACAGCCCCCCCCCAAAGCCCCCAGGGATGTA
ATTACGTCCCTCCCCCGCTAGGGGGCAGCAGCGAGCCGCCCGGGGCTCCGCTCCGGTCCGGCGCTCCCCC
CGCATCCCCGAGCCGGCAGCGTGCGGGGACAGCCCGGGCACGGGGAAGGTGGCACGGGATCGCTTTCCTC
TGAACGCTTCTCGCTGCTCTTTGAGCCTGCAGACACCTGGGGGGATACGGGGAAAAAGCTAGGCTGAAAG
ACCGGTTCTTAGAATGACACGCGCCTGGGAGCTCACGGGGACAGCCCCCCCCCAAAGCCCCCAGGGATGT
AATTACGTCCCTCCCCCGCTAGGGGGCAGCAGCGAGCCGCCCGGGGCTCCGCTCCGGTCCGGCGCTCCCC
CCGCATCCCCGAGCCGGCAGCGTGCGGGGACAGCCCGGGCACGGGGAAGGTGGCACGGGATCGCTTTCCT
CTGAACGCTTCTCGCTGCTCTTTGAGCCTGCAGACACCTGGGGGGATACGGGGAAAAAGCTAACTTCTGA
GACGACAACTTTGTATAGAAAAGTTGGCTCCGAATTCGCCCTTGACAGCAGAGATCCAGTTTGGTTAATT
AATTGGCTCCGGTGCCCGTCAGTGGGCAGAGCGCACATCGCCCACAGTCCCCGAGAAGTTGTGGGGAGGG
GTCGGCAATTGAACCGGTGCCTAGAGAAGGTGGCGCGGGGTAAACTGGGAAAGTGATGTCGTGTACTGGC
TCCGCCTTTTTCCCGAGGGTGGGGGAGAACCGTATATAAGTGCAGTAGTCGCCGTGAACGTTCTTTTTCG
CAACGGGTTTGCCGCCAGAACACAGGTAAGTGCCGTGTGTGGTTCCCGCGGGCCTGGCCTCTTTACGGGT
TATGGCCCTTGCGTGCCTTGAATTACTTCCACCTGGCTGCAGTACGTGATTCTTGATCCCGAGCTTCGGG
TTGGAAGTGGGTGGGAGAGTTCGAGGCCTTGCGCTTAAGGAGCCCCTTCGCCTCGTGCTTGAGTTGAGGC
CTGGCCTGGGCGCTGGGGCCGCCGCGTGCGAATCTGGTGGCACCTTCGCGCCTGTCTCGCTGCTTTCGAT
AAGTCTCTAGCCATTTAAAATTTTTGATGACCTGCTGCGACGCTTTTTTTCTGGCAAGATAGTCTTGTAA
ATGCGGGCCAAGATCTGCACACTGGTATTTCGGTTTTTGGGGCCGCGGGCGGCGACGGGGCCCGTGCGTC
CCAGCGCACATGTTCGGCGAGGCGGGGCCTGCGAGCGCGGCCACCGAGAATCGGACGGGGGTAGTCTCAA
GCTGGCCGGCCTGCTCTGGTGCCTGGCCTCGCGCCGCCGTGTATCGCCCCGCCCTGGGCGGCAAGGCTGG
CCCGGTCGGCACCAGTTGCGTGAGCGGAAAGATGGCCGCTTCCCGGCCCTGCTGCAGGGAGCTCAAAATG
GAGGACGCGGCGCTCGGGAGAGCGGGCGGGTGAGTCACCCACACAAAGGAAAAGGGCCTTTCCGTCCTCA
GCCGTCGCTTCATGTGACTCCACGGAGTACCGGGCGCCGTCCAGGCACCTCGATTAGTTCTCGAGCTTTT
GGAGTACGTCGTCTTTAGGTTGGGGGGAGGGGTTTTATGCGATGGAGTTTCCCCACACTGAGTGGGTGGA
GACTGAAGTTAGGCCAGCTTGGCACTTGATGTAATTCTCCTTGGAATTTGCCCTTTTTGAGTTTGGATCT
TGGTTCATTCTCAAGCCTCAGACAGTGGTTCAAAGTTTTTTTCTTCCATTTCAGGTGTCGTGAGAAGGGC
GAATTCGACCCAAGTTTGTACAAAAAAGCAGGCTGGATCCAGGTGCCACCATGGTGAGCGAGCTGATTAA
GGAGAACATGCACATGAAGCTGTACATGGAGGGCACCGTGAACAACCACCACTTCAAGTGCACATCCGAG
GGCGAAGGCAAGCCCTACGAGGGCACCCAGACCATGAGAATCAAGGCGGTCGAGGGCGGCCCTCTCCCCT
TCGCCTTCGACATCCTGGCTACCAGCTTCATGTACGGCAGCAAAACCTTCATCAACCACACCCAGGGCAT
CCCCGACTTCTTTAAGCAGTCCTTCCCCGAGGGCTTCACATGGGAGAGAGTCACCACATACGAAGATGGG
GGCGTGCTGACCGCTACCCAGGACACCAGCCTCCAGGACGGCTGCCTCATCTACAACGTCAAGATCAGAG
GGGTGAACTTCCCATCCAACGGCCCTGTGATGCAGAAGAAAACACTCGGCTGGGAGGCCTCCACCGAGAC
ACTGTACCCCGCTGACGGCGGCCTGGAAGGCAGAGCCGACATGGCCCTGAAGCTCGTGGGCGGGGGCCAC
CTGATCTGCAACCTTAAGACCACATACAGATCCAAGAAACCCGCTAAGAACCTCAAGATGCCCGGCGTCT
ACTATGTGGACAGGAGACTGGAAAGAATCAAGGAGGCCGACAAAGAGACATACGTCGAGCAGCACGAGGT
GGCTGTGGCCAGATACTGCGACCTCCCTAGCAAACTGGGGCACAAACTTAATTGAGAATTCTACCACCCA
GCTTTCTTGTACAAAGTGGTACGTCTCAAGACCAGAGGTCTCTGCTTCGCGGCGGATAAGGATTTTTAGG
GGCATTAATAAGGATTTTTAGGGGCATTAATAAGGATTTTTAGGGGCATTAATAAGGATTTTTAGGGGCA
TTACAACCAGAAGAGACCTGTGCTTCACTCCTCAGGTGCAGGCTGCCTATCAGAAGGTGGTGGCTGGTGT
GGCCAATGCCCTGGCTCACAAATACCACTGAGATCTTTTTCCCTCTGCCAAAAATTATGGGGACATCATG
AAGCCCCTTGAGCATCTGACTTCTGGCTAATAAAGGAAATTTATTTTCATTGCAATAGTGTGTTGGAATT
TTTTGTGTCTCTCACTCGGAAGGACATATGGGAGGGCAAATCATTTAAAACATCAGAATGAGTATTTGGT
TTAGAGTTTGGCAACATATGCCCATATGCTGGCTGCCATGAACAAAGGTTGGCTATAAAGAGGTCATCAG
TATATGAAACAGCCCCCTGCTGTCCATTCCTTATTCCATAGAAAAGCCTTGACTTGAGGTTAGATTTTTT
TTATATTTTGTTTTGTGTTATTTTTTTCTTTAACATCCCTAAAATTTTCCTTACATGTTTTACTAGCCAG
ATTTTTCCTCCTCTCCTGACTACTCCCAGTCATAGCTGTCCCTCTTCTCTTATGGAGATCCCGAGCGGTG
CGTTTTTATGCTTGTAGTATTGTATAATGTTTTTAAGATCCAAGCTTCTGACCTCTTCTCTTCCTCCCAC
AGGGCCTCGAGACAATTGCATCGATGGTACCAGTGAAAGTCTGCAATGAATTCGAGTTGGCGCGCCTGTC
ATTCTAAATCTCTCTTTCAGCCTAAAGCTTTTTCCCCGTATCCCCCCAGGTGTCTGCAGGCTCAAAGAGC
AGCGAGAAGCGTTCAGAGGAAAGCGATCCCGTGCCACCTTCCCCGTGCCCGGGCTGTCCCCGCACGCTGC
CGGCTCGGGGATGCGGGGGGAGCGCCGGACCGGAGCGGAGCCCCGGGCGGCTCGCTGCTGCCCCCTAGCG
GGGGAGGGACGTAATTACATCCCTGGGGGCTTTGGGAGGGGGCTGTCCCCGTGAGCTCCCAGGCGCGCCT
GTCATTCTAAATCTCTCTTTCAGCCTAAAGCTTTTTCCCCGTATCCCCCCAGGTGTCTGCAGGCTCAAAG
AGCAGCGAGAAGCGTTCAGAGGAAAGCGATCCCGTGCCACCTTCCCCGTGCCCGGGCTGTCCCCGCACGC
TGCCGGCTCGGGGATGCGGGGGGAGCGCCGGACCGGAGCGGAGCCCCGGGCGGCTCGCTGCTGCCCCCTA
GCGGGGGAGGGACGTAATTACATCCCTGGGGGCTTTGGGGGGGGGCTGTCCCCGTGAGCTCCCAGGCGCG
CCAACTCGGTACCGTATCGATGTCGACGTTAACGCTAGTGATATCAACTTTGTATAGAAAAGTTGGCTCC
GAATTCGCCCTTGACAGCAGAGATCCAGTTTGGTTAATTAATTGGCTCCGGTGCCCGTCAGTGGGCAGAG
CGCACATCGCCCACAGTCCCCGAGAAGTTGTGGGGAGGGGTCGGCAATTGAACCGGTGCCTAGAGAAGGT
GGCGCGGGGTAAACTGGGAAAGTGATGTCGTGTACTGGCTCCGCCTTTTTCCCGAGGGTGGGGGAGAACC
GTATATAAGTGCAGTAGTCGCCGTGAACGTTCTTTTTCGCAACGGGTTTGCCGCCAGAACACAGGTAAGT
GCCGTGTGTGGTTCCCGCGGGCCTGGCCTCTTTACGGGTTATGGCCCTTGCGTGCCTTGAATTACTTCCA
CCTGGCTGCAGTACGTGATTCTTGATCCCGAGCTTCGGGTTGGAAGTGGGTGGGAGAGTTCGAGGCCTTG
CGCTTAAGGAGCCCCTTCGCCTCGTGCTTGAGTTGAGGCCTGGCCTGGGCGCTGGGGCCGCCGCGTGCGA
ATCTGGTGGCACCTTCGCGCCTGTCTCGCTGCTTTCGATAAGTCTCTAGCCATTTAAAATTTTTGATGAC
CTGCTGCGACGCTTTTTTTCTGGCAAGATAGTCTTGTAAATGCGGGCCAAGATCTGCACACTGGTATTTC
GGTTTTTGGGGCCGCGGGCGGCGACGGGGCCCGTGCGTCCCAGCGCACATGTTCGGCGAGGCGGGGCCTG
CGAGCGCGGCCACCGAGAATCGGACGGGGGTAGTCTCAAGCTGGCCGGCCTGCTCTGGTGCCTGGCCTCG
CGCCGCCGTGTATCGCCCCGCCCTGGGCGGCAAGGCTGGCCCGGTCGGCACCAGTTGCGTGAGCGGAAAG
ATGGCCGCTTCCCGGCCCTGCTGCAGGGAGCTCAAAATGGAGGACGCGGCGCTCGGGAGAGCGGGCGGGT
GAGTCACCCACACAAAGGAAAAGGGCCTTTCCGTCCTCAGCCGTCGCTTCATGTGACTCCACGGAGTACC
GGGCGCCGTCCAGGCACCTCGATTAGTTCTCGAGCTTTTGGAGTACGTCGTCTTTAGGTTGGGGGGAGGG
GTTTTATGCGATGGAGTTTCCCCACACTGAGTGGGTGGAGACTGAAGTTAGGCCAGCTTGGCACTTGATG
TAATTCTCCTTGGAATTTGCCCTTTTTGAGTTTGGATCTTGGTTCATTCTCAAGCCTCAGACAGTGGTTC
AAAGTTTTTTTCTTCCATTTCAGGTGTCGTGAGAAGGGCGAATTCGACCCAAGTTTGTACAAAAAAGCAG
GCTCGCCACCATGGTGAGCAAGGGCGAGGAGCTGTTCACCGGGGTGGTGCCCATCCTGGTCGAGCTGGAC
GGCGACGTAAACGGCCACAAGTTCAGCGTGAGGGGCGAGGGCGAGGGCGATGCCACCAACGGCAAGCTGA
CCCTGAAGTTCATCTGCACCACCGGCAAGCTGCCCGTGCCCTGGCCCACCCTCGTGACCACCCTGAGCCA
CGGCGTGCAGTGCTTCGCCCGCTACCCCGACCACATGAAGCAGCACGACTTCTTCAAGTCCGCCATGCCC
GAAGGCTACGTCCAGGAGCGCACCATCTTCTTCAAGGACGACGGCACCTACAAGACCCGCGCCGAGGTGA
AGTTCGAGGGCGACACCCTAGTGAACCGCATCGAGCTGAAGGGCGTCGACTTCAAGGAGGACGGCAACAT
CCTGGGGCACAAGCTGGAGTACAACTTCAACAGCCACAACATCTATATCATGGCCGTCAAGCAGAAGAAC
GGCATCAAGGTGAACTTCAAGATCCGCCACAACGTGGAGGACGGCAGCGTGCAGCTCGCCGACCACTACC
AGCAGAACACCCCCATCGGCGACGGCCCCGTGCTGCTGCCCGACAGCCACTACCTGAGCACCCAGTCCGT
GCTGAGCAAAGACCCCAACGAGAAGCGCGATCACATGGTCCTGCTGGAGTTCCGCACCGCCGCCGGGATC
ACTCTCGGCATGGACGAGCTGTACAAGTAATACCACCCAGCTTTCTTGTACAAAGTGGTACGCGTGAATT
CACTCCTCAGGTGCAGGCTGCCTATCAGAAGGTGGTGGCTGGTGTGGCCAATGCCCTGGCTCACAAATAC
CACTGAGATCTTTTTCCCTCTGCCAAAAATTATGGGGACATCATGAAGCCCCTTGAGCATCTGACTTCTG
GCTAATAAAGGAAATTTATTTTCATTGCAATAGTGTGTTGGAATTTTTTGTGTCTCTCACTCGGAAGGAC
ATATGGGAGGGCAAATCATTTAAAACATCAGAATGAGTATTTGGTTTAGAGTTTGGCAACATATGCCCAT
ATGCTGGCTGCCATGAACAAAGGTTGGCTATAAAGAGGTCATCAGTATATGAAACAGCCCCCTGCTGTCC
ATTCCTTATTCCATAGAAAAGCCTTGACTTGAGGTTAGATTTTTTTTATATTTTGTTTTGTGTTATTTTT
TTCTTTAACATCCCTAAAATTTTCCTTACATGTTTTACTAGCCAGATTTTTCCTCCTCTCCTGACTACTC
CCAGTCATAGCTGTCCCTCTTCTCTTATGGAGATCCCTCGACCTGCAGCCCAAGCTTGGCGTAATCATGG
TCATAGCTGTTTCCTGTGTGAAATTGTTATCCGCTCACAATTCCACACAACATACGAGCCGGAAGCATAA
AGTGTAAAGCCTGGGGTGCCTAATGAGTGAGCTAACTCACATTAATTGCGTTGCGCTCACTGCCCGCTTT
CCAGTCGGGAAACCTGTCGTGCCAGCGGATCGACAGTACTAAGCTTGGTCTAATACCCAATCTCTCGTCT
TATCCAGATGTTTTATACGCCTCTGGCCCGTGTCTCAAAATCTCTGATGTTACATTGCACAAGATAAAAT
AATATCATCATGAACAATAAAACTGTCTGCTTACATAAACAGTAATACAAGGGGTGTTATGAGCCATATT
CAACGGGAAACGTCGAGGCCGCGATTAAATTCCAACATGGATGCTGATTTATATGGGTATAAATGGGCTC
GCGATAATGTCGGGCAATCAGGTGCGACAATCTATCGCTTGTATGGGAAGCCCGATGCGCCAGAGTTGTT
TCTGAAACATGGCAAAGGTAGCGTTGCCAATGATGTTACAGATGAGATGGTCAGACTAAACTGGCTGACG
GAATTTATGCCTCTTCCGACCATCAAGCATTTTATCCGTACTCCTGATGATGCATGGTTACTCACCACTG
CGATCCCCGGAAAAACAGCATTCCAGGTATTAGAAGAATATCCTGATTCAGGTGAAAATATTGTTGATGC
GCTGGCAGTGTTCCTGCGCCGGTTGCATTCGATTCCTGTTTGTAATTGTCCTTTTAACAGCGATCGCGTA
TTTCGTCTCGCTCAGGCGCAATCACGAATGAATAACGGTTTGGTTGATGCGAGTGATTTTGATGACGAGC
GTAATGGCTGGCCTGTTGAACAAGTCTGGAAAGAAATGCATAAACTTTTGCCATTCTCACCGGATTCAGT
CGTCACTCATGGTGATTTCTCACTTGATAACCTTATTTTTGACGAGGGGAAATTAATAGGTTGTATTGAT
GTTGGACGAGTCGGAATCGCAGACCGATACCAGGATCTTGCCATCCTATGGAACTGCCTCGGTGAGTTTT
CTCCTTCATTACAGAAACGGCTTTTTCAAAAATATGGTATTGATAATCCTGATATGAATAAATTGCAGTT
TCATTTGATGCTCGATGAGTTTTTCTAATCAGAATTGGTTAATTGGTTGTAACACTGGCAGAGCATTACG
CTGACTTGACGGGACGGCGCAAGCTCATGACCAAAATCCCTTAACGTGAGTTACGCGTCGTTCCACTGAG
CGTCAGAGGTATCACTAGTATTACAGAGGTAAGTTATAACAGTCGCCTAACCC
Features (pLannotate 1.2.2; 28 found; start..end, strand, type, name):
     87..675     -  rep_origin     ori: high-copy-number ColE1/pMB1/pBR322/pUC origin of replication
    846..1706    -  CDS            AmpR: β-lactamase; bla; confers resistance to ampicillin, carbenicillin, and related antibiotics
   1707..1778    -  promoter       AmpR promoter: bla
   1857..2456    +  CDS            PuroR: puromycin N-acetyltransferase; pac from Streptomyces alboniger; confers resistance to puromycin
   2461..2541    +  CDS            HBB (fragment): HBB_PONPY - Experimental evidence at transcript level: Swiss-Prot protein existence level 2. Involved in oxygen transport from the lung to the various peripheral tissues. From Pongo pygmaeus (Bornean orangutan).
   2612..2667    +  polyA_signal   β-globin poly(A) signal: rabbit β-globin polyadenylation signal (Gil and Proudfoot, 1987)
   3646..3666    +  protein_bind   attB4: mutant version of attB; core recombination site for the Gateway® BP reaction BP Clonase™
   3734..3945    +  promoter       EF-1α core promoter: core promoter for human elongation factor EF-1α
   3946..4884    +  intron         EF-1α intron A: intron upstream of the start codon of human EF-1α
   4911..4931    +  protein_bind   attB1: mutant version of attB; core recombination site for the Gateway® BP reaction BP Clonase™
   4951..5646    +  CDS            mKate2: mKate2 is a basic (constitutively fluorescent) red fluorescent protein published in 2009, derived from Entacmaea quadricolor. It is reported to be a rapidly-maturing monomer with moderate acid sensitivity.
   5666..5690    -  protein_bind   attB2: mutant version of attB; recombination site for the Gateway® BP reaction BP Clonase™
   5834..5908    +  CDS            HBB (fragment): HBB_PONPY - Experimental evidence at transcript level: Swiss-Prot protein existence level 2. Involved in oxygen transport from the lung to the various peripheral tissues. From Pongo pygmaeus (Bornean orangutan).
   5979..6034    +  polyA_signal   β-globin poly(A) signal: rabbit β-globin polyadenylation signal (Gil and Proudfoot, 1987)
   6418..6443    +  misc_feature   SA: splice acceptor site
   7115..7135    +  protein_bind   attB4: mutant version of attB; core recombination site for the Gateway® BP reaction BP Clonase™
   7203..7414    +  promoter       EF-1α core promoter: core promoter for human elongation factor EF-1α
   7415..8353    +  intron         EF-1α intron A: intron upstream of the start codon of human EF-1α
   8380..8400    +  protein_bind   attB1: mutant version of attB; core recombination site for the Gateway® BP reaction BP Clonase™
   8411..9127    +  CDS            EBFP2: EBFP2 is a basic (constitutively fluorescent) blue fluorescent protein published in 2007, derived from Aequorea victoria. It is reported to be a rapidly-maturing monomer with moderate acid sensitivity.
   9135..9159    -  protein_bind   attB2: mutant version of attB; recombination site for the Gateway® BP reaction BP Clonase™
   9163..9243    +  CDS            HBB (fragment): HBB_PONPY - Experimental evidence at transcript level: Swiss-Prot protein existence level 2. Involved in oxygen transport from the lung to the various peripheral tissues. From Pongo pygmaeus (Bornean orangutan).
   9314..9369    +  polyA_signal   β-globin poly(A) signal: rabbit β-globin polyadenylation signal (Gil and Proudfoot, 1987)
   9752..9774    -  protein_bind   lac operator (fragment): The lac repressor binds to the lac operator to inhibit transcription in E. coli. This inhibition can be relieved by adding lactose or isopropyl-β-D-thiogalactopyranoside (IPTG). lac repressor encoded by lacI
   9778..9808    -  promoter       lac promoter: promoter for the E. coli lac operon
   9823..9844    -  protein_bind   CAP binding site: CAP binding activates transcription in the presence of cAMP. E. coli catabolite activator protein
   9857..9896    -  CDS            lacI (fragment): lac repressor; lacI; The lac repressor binds to the lac operator to inhibit transcription in E. coli. This inhibition can be relieved by adding lactose or isopropyl-β-D-thiogalactopyranoside (IPTG).
  10069..10878   +  CDS            KanR: aminoglycoside phosphotransferase; aph(3')-Ia; confers resistance to kanamycin in bacteria or G418 (Geneticin®) in eukaryotes
