[The description below was written by a language model from this plasmid's Addgene catalogue record and pLannotate feature annotations shown in this document.]
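Description:
LSB-hsa-miR-365b-3p is an 11 kb mammalian expression plasmid built on the Low Sensor Backbone (LSB), designed as a fluorescent reporter of microRNA activity for synthetic biology work. It replicates in E. coli from a high-copy ColE1/pUC-type origin and carries both ampicillin (β-lactamase) and kanamycin (aph(3')-Ia) resistance genes, with both antibiotics listed for selection. A puromycin N-acetyltransferase coding sequence followed by a rabbit β-globin polyadenylation signal is also present for selection in mammalian cells. The feature table does not annotate a dedicated promoter for it.

The payload consists of two parallel transcription units with the same architecture. Each has the human EF-1α core promoter with its intron A, a fluorescent protein coding sequence flanked by Gateway attB recombination scars, and a β-globin 3' region with poly(A) signal. The first unit expresses the red protein mKate2. According to the record, a target site for human miR-365b-3p lies in its 3' UTR, although this site is not separately annotated in the feature table. The second unit expresses the blue protein EBFP2 with no miRNA target, so it serves as an internal reference for plasmid delivery and expression level. When miR-365b-3p is active in a transfected cell, the mKate2 transcript is repressed while EBFP2 is unaffected, so the red-to-blue fluorescence ratio reports miRNA activity.

The depositor notes that the repeated poly(A) elements make the plasmid inherently unstable, so isolates should be checked for rearrangement. The depositor also reports small discrepancies between the deposited sequence and the physical plasmid, including short insertions flanking the puromycin coding region that do not impair puromycin selection.
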