Addgene plasmid #103484: LSB-hsa-miR-365b-3p
Purpose: Used to sense miRNA activity using fluorescence based tools. hsa-miR-365b-3p target in 3' UTR of of mKate. miRNA activity can be measured by the repression of mKate2 relative to EBFP2 fluorescent proteins . Plasmid is inherently unstable; please see Depositor Comments
Depositing lab: Ron Weiss. Depositing organization: Massachusetts Institute of Technology. Publication: A mixed antagonistic/synergistic miRNA repression model enables accurate predictions of multi-input miRNA sensor activity. Gam JJ, Babb J, Weiss R. Nat Commun. 2018 Jun 22;9(1):2430. doi: 10.1038/s41467-018-04575-0. PubMed 29934631.
Backbone
  Vector backbone: Low Sensor Backbone (LSB)
  Vector type: Mammalian Expression, Synthetic Biology
Growth in bacteria
  Bacterial resistance: Ampicillin and Kanamycin, 100 & 50 μg/mL
  Growth temperature: 30°C
  Growth strain: NEB Stable
  Copy number: High Copy
Gene/Insert
  Gene/Insert name: hsa-miR-365b-3p target
  Species: H. sapiens (human)
  Entrez Gene: MIR365-1 (a.k.a. MIRN365-1)
  Promoter: EF-1a
  Cloning method: Gibson Cloning
Terms and licenses: Academic/Nonprofit Terms; Industry Terms: Not Available to Industry
Depositor comments: Please note that this plasmid is inherently unstable due to a repeating poly A element. We recommend performing a diagnostic digest on multiple colonies upon receipt. The depositors would like to note the presence of several discrepancies between the depositor sequence and physical plasmid sequence. In particular, the sequences upstream and downstream of the puromycin coding region have 10 bp insertions which do not affect the ability to perform puromycin selection. The sequences for those regions within the physical plasmids are as follows: Upstream of Puro: GAATTCGACCGCCTGTCTCAAGGTGCCACC; Downstream of Puro: GCTTTGAGACTACGCGTGAATTCACTCCTC.
How to cite: LSB-hsa-miR-365b-3p was a gift from Ron Weiss (Addgene plasmid # 103484 ; http://n2t.net/addgene:103484 ; RRID:Addgene_103484)
