>Addgene plasmid #103484 | LSB-hsa-miR-365b-3p | depositor partial sequence | sequence record 196018 | hsa-miR-365b-3p target
ATAAGGATTTTTAGGGGCATTA
