>Addgene plasmid #103484 | LSB-hsa-miR-365b-3p | addgene partial sequence | sequence record 271016 | mKate2-F 5'-ACCCGCTAAGAACCTCAAGA-3'
GAATCAAGGAGGCCGACAAAGAGACATACGTCGAGCAGCACGAGGTGGCTGTGGCCAGATACTGCGACCT
CCCTAGCAAACTGGGGCACAAACTTAATTGAGAATTCTACCACCCAGCTTTCTTGTACAAAGTGGTACGT
CTCAAGACCAGAGGTCTCTGCTTCGCGGCGGATAAGGATTTTTAGGGGCATTAATAAGGATTTTTAGGGG
CATTAATAAGGATTTTTAGGGGCATTAATAAGGATTTTTAGGGGCATTACAACCAGAAGAGACCTGTGCT
TCACTCCTCAGGTGCAGGCTGCCTATCAGAAGGTGGTGGCTGGTGTGGCCAATGCCCTGGCTCACAAATA
CCACTGAGATCTTTTTCCCTCTGCCAAAAATTATGGGGACATCATGAAGCCCCTTGAGCATCTGACTTCT
GGCTAATAAAGGAAATTTATTTTCATTGCAATAGTGTGTTGGAATTTTTTGTGTCTCTCACTCGGAAGGA
CATATGGGAGGGCAAATCATTTAAAACATCAGAATGAGTATTTGGTTTAGAGTTTGGCAACATATGCCCA
TATGCTGGCTGCCATGAACAAAGGTTGG
